Addgene plasmid #40591: hGFAP-Cre
Purpose: Mouse astrocyte expression of Cre
Depositing lab: Albee Messing. Depositing organization: University of Wisconsin, Madison. Publication: hGFAP-cre transgenic mice for manipulation of glial and neuronal function in vivo. Zhuo L, Theis M, Alvarez-Maya I, Brenner M, Willecke K, Messing A. Genesis. 2001 Oct;31(2):85-94. 10.1002/gene.10008 PubMed 11668683.
Backbone
  Vector backbone: pgfa2-lac2
  Backbone manufacturer: Michael Brenner (PMID: 7952266)
  Backbone size w/o insert (bp): 5500
  Total vector size (bp): 6600
  Modifications to backbone: LacZ coding region of pgfa2-lac2 replaced by a nuclear-targeted Cre coding sequence.
  Vector type: Mammalian Expression, Mouse Targeting, Cre/Lox
Growth in bacteria
  Bacterial resistance: Ampicillin, 100 μg/mL
  Growth temperature: 37°C
  Growth strain: DH5alpha
  Copy number: High Copy
Gene/Insert
  Gene/Insert name: Cre recombinase (alt names: CreNLS; hGFAP-Promoter-Cre-MP-1; Tg95)
  Species: H. sapiens (human), M. musculus (mouse); Phage
  Insert size (bp): 1100
  Mutation: Construct contains a nuclear-targeted Cre recombinase followed by a heterologous mouse intron and polyadenylation signal, all under the control of the gfa2 promoter
  Entrez Gene: GFAP (a.k.a. ALXDRD)
  Promoter: hGFAP promoter
  Tag / fusion protein: NLS (N terminal on insert); MP-1 fragment (mouse protamine 1 intron and polyadenylation signal) (C terminal on backbone)
  Cloning method: Restriction Enzyme; 5′ cloning site SalI (destroyed during cloning); 3′ cloning site MluI (destroyed during cloning)
  Sequencing primers: 5′ GFAPpro-F (5'-ACTCCTTCATAAAGCCCTCG-3')
Resource information
  A portion of this plasmid was derived from a plasmid made by: Dr. Brenner, Drs. Raul Torres and Klaus Rajewsky
Terms and licenses: Academic/Nonprofit Terms; Industry Terms: Not Available to Industry
Depositor comments: This plasmid encodes a transgene to express the Cre recombinase in astrocytes of transgenic mice. A DNA fragment encoding the Cre recombinase was inserted into an expression cassette containing the gfa2 promoter (Besnard et al., 1991), a 2.2-kb 5' flanking region from the human GFAP (hGFAP) gene. The nuclear targeting signal from the SV40 large T antigen was inserted at the amino terminal end of the coding region, because it reportedly increases the efficiency of DNA excision by the recombinase (Gu et al., 1993). A heterologous intron and polyadenylation signal were provided by sequences from the mouse protamine 1 gene at the 3' end. The hGFAP-cre transgene was constructed by excising the lacZ coding region from pgfa2-lac2 (Brenner et al., 1994) by BamHI digestion, and replacing it by blunt end ligation with a nuclear-targeted Cre coding sequence. The latter was obtained as a 1.1-kb SalI-MluI fragment from plasmid pTZ19RCreNLS, which was kindly provided by Drs. Raul Torres and Klaus Rajewsky. Both junctions were verified by DNA sequencing.
How to cite: hGFAP-Cre was a gift from Albee Messing (Addgene plasmid # 40591 ; http://n2t.net/addgene:40591 ; RRID:Addgene_40591)
