[The description below was written by a language model from this plasmid's Addgene catalogue record and pLannotate feature annotations shown in this document.]
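Description:
hGFAP-Cre is a transgene plasmid built to express Cre recombinase in astrocytes of transgenic mice. It derives from pgfa2-lac2, a pUC-type bacterial backbone. The feature table shows a high-copy ColE1/pUC origin, an ampicillin resistance gene with its own promoter, and remnants of the lac promoter/operator, lacZα and the pUC multiple cloning site flanking the insert. The catalogue gives a total size of about 6.6 kb, and the sequenced record is 6,512 nt. No mammalian selection marker is recorded.

The expression cassette is driven by the gfa2 promoter, a 2.2-kb 5' flanking region of the human GFAP gene. In the annotation this region lies upstream of Cre. The short "GVQW1" and "C14orf178" hits there are probably incidental matches within human genomic sequence rather than real coding features. The lacZ coding region of the parent plasmid was excised and replaced, by blunt-end ligation, with a 1.1-kb fragment encoding Cre from bacteriophage P1. This Cre carries the SV40 large T antigen nuclear localisation signal at its amino terminus, which was included because it reportedly improves excision efficiency. Downstream, a mouse protamine 1 fragment supplies a heterologous intron and polyadenylation signal, and the annotation tool detects it as a short PRM1 match.

Cre catalyses recombination between loxP sites, so mice carrying this transgene can be crossed to floxed alleles or reporters to delete or activate genes in GFAP-expressing cells. The associated publication title describes its use for manipulating both glial and neuronal function in vivo.
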