Features (pLannotate 1.2.2; 16 found; start..end, strand, type, name):
     10..102     +  CDS            lacI (fragment): lac repressor; lacI; The lac repressor binds to the lac operator to inhibit transcription in E. coli. This inhibition can be relieved by adding lactose or isopropyl-β-D-thiogalactopyranoside (IPTG).
    115..136     +  protein_bind   CAP binding site: CAP binding activates transcription in the presence of cAMP. E. coli catabolite activator protein
    151..181     +  promoter       lac promoter: promoter for the E. coli lac operon
    189..205     +  protein_bind   lac operator: The lac repressor binds to the lac operator to inhibit transcription in E. coli. This inhibition can be relieved by adding lactose or isopropyl-β-D-thiogalactopyranoside (IPTG). lac repressor encoded by lacI
    238..255     +  misc_feature   MCS (fragment): pUC18/19 multiple cloning site
    342..602     -  CDS            GVQW1 (fragment): GVQW1_HUMAN - Also known as TIGD1L2. Experimental evidence at transcript level: Swiss-Prot protein existence level 2. From Homo sapiens (Human).
   1980..2075    +  CDS            C14orf178 (fragment): CN178_HUMAN - Experimental evidence at transcript level: Swiss-Prot protein existence level 2. From Homo sapiens (Human).
   2505..3535    +  CDS            Cre (fragment): site-specific recombinase Cre is a site-specific recombinase from bacteriophage P1. Recombination occurs at loxP sequences.
   3576..3623    +  CDS            PRM1 (fragment): HSP1_RABIT - Also known as PRM-1. Experimental evidence at protein level: Swiss-Prot protein existence level 1. Protamines substitute for histones in the chromatin of sperm during the haploid phase of spermatogenesis. They compact sperm DNA into a highly condensed, stable and inactive complex. From Oryctolagus cuniculus (Rabbit).
   4103..4121    +  misc_feature   MCS (fragment): pUC18/19 multiple cloning site
   4124..4278    +  CDS            lacZα (fragment): LacZα fragment of β-galactosidase; lacZ fragment
   4284..4383    -  misc_feature   bom (fragment): basis of mobility region from pBR322
   4485..4520    -  CDS            rop (fragment): Rop protein, which maintains plasmids at low copy number; rop
   4615..4719    +  promoter       AmpR promoter: bla
   4720..5580    +  CDS            AmpR: β-lactamase; bla; confers resistance to ampicillin, carbenicillin, and related antibiotics
   5751..6339    +  rep_origin     ori: high-copy-number ColE1/pMB1/pBR322/pUC origin of replication
>Addgene plasmid #40591 | hGFAP-Cre | addgene full sequence | sequence record 302078 | Addgene NGS Result
AGCGGAAGAGCGCCCAATACGCAAACCGCCTCTCCCCGCGCGTTGGCCGATTCATTAATGCAGCTGGCAC
GACAGGTTTCCCGACTGGAAAGCGGGCAGTGAGCGCAACGCAATTAATGTGAGTTAGCTCACTCATTAGG
CACCCCAGGCTTTACACTTTATGCTTCCGGCTCGTATGTTGTGTGGAATTGTGAGCGGATAACAATTTCA
CACAGGAAACAGCTATGACATGATTACGAATTCGAGCTCGGTACCAGATCTGAGCTCCCACCTCCCTCTC
TGTGCTGGGACTCACAGAGGGAGACCTCAGGAGGCAGTCTGTCCATCACATGTCCAAATGCAGAGCATAC
CCTGGGCTGGGCGCAGTGGCGCACAACTGTAATTCCAGCACTTTGGGAGGCTGATGTGGAAGGATCACTT
GAGCCCAGAAGTTCTAGACCAGCCTGGGCAACATGGCAAGACCCTATCTCTACAAAAAAAGTTAAAAAAT
CAGCCACGTGTGGTGACACACACCTGTAGTCCCAGCTATTCAGGAGGCTGAGGTGAGGGGATCACTTAAG
GCTGGGAGGTTGAGGCTGCAGTGAGTCGTGGTTGCGCCACTGCACTCCAGCCTGGGCAACAGTGAGACCC
TGTCTCAAAAGACAAAAAAAAAAAAAAAAAAAAAANGAACATATCCTGGTGTGGAGTAGGGGACGCTGCT
CTGACAGAGGCTCGGGGGCCTGAGCTGGCTCTGTGAGCTGGGGAGGAGGCAGACAGCCAGGCCTTGTCTG
CAAGCAGACCTGGCAGCATTGGGCTGGCCGCCCCCCAGGGCCTCCTCTTCATGCCCAGTGAATGACTCAC
CTTGGCACAGACACAATGTTCGGGGTGGGCACAGTGCCTGCTTCCCGCCGCACCCCAGCCCCCCTCAAAT
GCCTTCCGAGAAGCCCATTGAGCAGGGGGCTTGCATTGCACCCCAGCCTGACAGCCTGGCATCTTGGGAT
AAAAGCAGCACAGCCCCCTAGGGGCTGCCCTTGCTGTGTGGCGCCACCGGCGGTGGAGAACAAGGCTCTA
TTCAGCCTGTGCCCAGGAAAGGGGATCAGGGGATGCCCAGGCATGGACAGTGGGTGGCAGGGGGGGAGAG
GAGGGCTGTCTGCTTCCCAGAAGTCCAAGGACACAAATGGGTGAGGGGACTGGGCAGGGTTCTGACCCTG
TGGGACCAGAGTGGAGGGCGTAGATGGACCTGAAGTCTCCAGGGACAACAGGGCCCAGGTCTCAGGCTCC
TAGTTGGGCCCAGTGGCTCCAGCGTTTCCAAACCCATCCATCCCCAGAGGTTCTTCCCATCTCTCCAGGC
TGATGTGTGGGAACTCGAGGAAATAAATCTCCAGTGGGAGACGGAGGGGTGGCCAGGGAAACGGGGCGCT
GCAGGAATAAAGACGAGCCAGCACAGCCAGCTCATGTGTAACGGCTTTGTGGAGCTGTCAAGGCCTGGTC
TCTGGGAGAGAGGCACAGGGAGGCCAGACAAGGAAGGGGTGACCTGGAGGGACAGATCCAGGGGCTAAAG
TCCTGATAAGGCAAGAGAGTGCCGGCCCCCTCTTGCCCTATCAGGACCTCCACTGCCACATAGAGGCCAT
GATTGACCCTTAGACAAAGGGCTGGTGTCCAATCCCAGCCCCCAGCCCCAGAACTCCAGGGAATGAATGG
GCAGAGAGCAGGAATGTGGGACATCTGTGTTCAAGGGAAGGACTCCAGGAGTCTGCTGGGAATGAGGCCT
AGTAGGAAATGAGGTGGCCCTTGAGGGTACAGAACAGGTTCATTCTTCGCCAAATTCCCAGCACCTTGCA
GGCACTTACAGCTGAGTGAGATAATGCCTGGGTTATGAAATCAAAAAGTTGGAAAGCAGGTCAGAGGTCA
TCTGGTACAGCCCTTCCTTCCCTTTTTTTTTTTTTTTTTTGTGAGACAAGGTCTCTCTCTGTTGCCCAGG
CTGGAGTGGCGCAAACACAGCTCACTGCAGCCTCAACCTACTGGGCTCAAGCAATCCTCCAGCCTCAGCC
TCCCAAAGTGCTGGGATTACAAGCATGAGCCACCCCACTCAGCCCTTTCCTTCCTTTTTAATTGATGCAT
AATAATTGTAAGTATTCATCATGGTCCAACCAACCCTTTCTTGACCCACCTTCCTAGAGAGAGGGTCCTC
TTGCTTCAGCGGTCAGGGCCCCAGACCCATGGTCTGGCTCCAGGTACCACCTGCCTCATGCAGGAGTTGG
CGTGCCCAGGAAGCTCTGCCTCTGGGCACAGTGACCTCAGTGGGGTGAGGGGAGCTCTCCCCATAGCTGG
GCTGCGGCCCAACCCCACCCCCTCAGGCTATGCCAGGGGGTGTTGCCAGGGGCACCCGGGCATCGCCAGT
CTAGCCCACTCCTTCATAAAGCCCTCGCATCCCAGGAGCGAGCAGAGCCAGAGCAGGTTGGAGAGGAGAC
GCATCACCTCCGCTGCTCGCGGGGATTCGACCATGCCCAAGAAGAAGAGGAAGGTGTCCAATTTACTGAC
CGTACACCAAAATTTGCCTGCATTACCGGTCGATGCAACGAGTGATGAGGTTCGCAAGAACCTGATGGAC
ATGTTCAGGGATCGCCAGGCGTTTTCTGAGCATACCTGGAAAATGCTTCTGTCCGTTTGCCGGTCGTGGG
CGGCATGGTGCAAGTTGAATAACCGGAAATGGTTTCCCGCAGAACCTGAAGATGTTCGCGATTATCTTCT
ATATCTTCAGGCGCGCGGTCTGGCAGTAAAAACTATCCAGCAACATTTGGGCCAGCTAAACATGCTTCAT
CGTCGGTCCGGGCTGCCACGACCAAGTGACAGCAATGCTGTTTCACTGGTTATGCGGCGGATCCGAAAAG
AAAACGTTGATGCCGGTGAACGTGCAAAACAGGCTCTAGCGTTCGAACGCACTGATTTCGACCAGGTTCG
TTCACTCATGGAAAATAGCGATCGCTGCCAGGATATACGTAATCTGGCATTTCTGGGGATTGCTTATAAC
ACCCTGTTACGTATAGCCGAAATTGCCAGGATCAGGGTTAAAGATATCTCACGTACTGACGGTGGGAGAA
TGTTAATCCATATTGGCAGAACGAAAACGCTGGTTAGCACCGCAGGTGTAGAGAAGGCACTTAGCCTGGG
GGTAACTAAACTGGTCGAGCGATGGATTTCCGTCTCTGGTGTAGCTGATGATCCGAATAACTACCTGTTT
TGCCGGGTCAGAAAAAATGGTGTTGCCGCGCCATCTGCCACCAGCCAGCTATCAACTCGCGCCCTGGAAG
GGATTTTTGAAGCAACTCATCGATTGATTTACGGCGCTAAGGATGACTCTGGTCAGAGATACCTGGCCTG
GTCTGGACACAGTGCCCGTGTCGGAGCCGCGCGAGATATGGCCCGCGCTGGAGTTTCAATACCGGAGATC
ATGCAAGCTGGTGGCTGGACCAATGTAAATATTGTCATGAACTATATCCGTAACCTGGATAGTGAAACAG
GGGCAATGGTGCGCCTGCTGGAAGATGGCGATTAGCCATTAACGCGCGTTGCTGTCGGATCCGCAGATCC
CGGCCAGATACCGATGCTGCCGCAGCAAAAGCAGGAGCAGATGCCGCCGTCGCAGGCGAAGATGTCGCAG
ACGGAGGAGGCGATGCTGCCGGCGGAGGAGGCGAAGTAAGTAGAGGGCTGGGCTGGGCTGTGGGGGGTGT
GGGGTGCGGGACTGGGCAGTCTGGGAGTCCCTCTCACCACTTTTCTTACCTTTCTAGGATGCTGCCGTCG
CCGCCGCTCATACACCATAAGGTGTAAAAAATACTAGATGCACAGAATAGCAAGTCCATCAAAACTCCTG
CGTGAGAATTTTACCAGACTTCAAGAGCATCTCGCCACATCTTGAAAAATGCCACCGTCCGATGAAAAAC
AGGAGCCTGCTAAGGAACAATGCCACCTGTCAATAAATGTTGAAAACTCATCCCATTCCTGCCTCTTGGT
CCTTGGGCTTGGGGAGGGGTGCGCGGATGTGGTTAGGGAACATGACTGGTCAAATGGGAAGGGCTTCAAA
AGAATTCCCAATATTGACTACCAAGCCACCTGTACAGATCTGCCTGCAGGCATGCAAGCTTGGCACTGGC
CGTCGTTTTACAACGTCGTGACTGGGAAAACCCTGGCGTTACCCAACTTAATCGCCTTGCAGCACATCCC
CCTTTCGCCAGCTGGCGTAATAGCGAAGAGGCCCGCACCGATCGCCCTTCCCAACAGTTGCGCAGCCTGA
ATGGCGAATGGCGCCTGATGCGGTATTTTCTCCTTACGCATCTGTGCGGTATTTCACACCGCATATGGTG
CACTCTCAGTACAATCTGCTCTGATGCCGCATAGTTAAGCCAGCCCCGACACCCGCCAACACCCGCTGAC
GCGCCCTGACGGGCTTGTCTGCTCCCGGCATCCGCTTACAGACAAGCTGTGACCGTCTCCGGGAGCTGCA
TGTGTCAGAGGTTTTCACCGTCATCACCGAAACGCGCGAGACGAAAGGGCCTCGTGATACGCCTATTTTT
ATAGGTTAATGTCATGATAATAATGGTTTCTTAGACGTCAGGTGGCACTTTTCGGGGAAATGTGCGCGGA
ACCCCTATTTGTTTATTTTTCTAAATACATTCAAATATGTATCCGCTCATGAGACAATAACCCTGATAAA
TGCTTCAATAATATTGAAAAAGGAAGAGTATGAGTATTCAACATTTCCGTGTCGCCCTTATTCCCTTTTT
TGCGGCATTTTGCCTTCCTGTTTTTGCTCACCCAGAAACGCTGGTGAAAGTAAAAGATGCTGAAGATCAG
TTGGGTGCACGAGTGGGTTACATCGAACTGGATCTCAACAGCGGTAAGATCCTTGAGAGTTTTCGCCCCG
AAGAACGTTTTCCAATGATGAGCACTTTTAAAGTTCTGCTATGTGGCGCGGTATTATCCCGTATTGACGC
CGGGCAAGAGCAACTCGGTCGCCGCATACACTATTCTCAGAATGACTTGGTTGAGTACTCACCAGTCACA
GAAAAGCATCTTACGGATGGCATGACAGTAAGAGAATTATGCAGTGCTGCCATAACCATGAGTGATAACA
CTGCGGCCAACTTACTTCTGACAACGATCGGAGGACCGAAGGAGCTAACCGCTTTTTTGCACAACATGGG
GGATCATGTAACTCGCCTTGATCGTTGGGAACCGGAGCTGAATGAAGCCATACCAAACGACGAGCGTGAC
ACCACGATGCCTGTAGCAATGGCAACAACGTTGCGCAAACTATTAACTGGCGAACTACTTACTCTAGCTT
CCCGGCAACAATTAATAGACTGGATGGAGGCGGATAAAGTTGCAGGACCACTTCTGCGCTCGGCCCTTCC
GGCTGGCTGGTTTATTGCTGATAAATCTGGAGCCGGTGAGCGTGGGTCTCGCGGTATCATTGCAGCACTG
GGGCCAGATGGTAAGCCCTCCCGTATCGTAGTTATCTACACGACGGGGAGTCAGGCAACTATGGATGAAC
GAAATAGACAGATCGCTGAGATAGGTGCCTCACTGATTAAGCATTGGTAACTGTCAGACCAAGTTTACTC
ATATATACTTTAGATTGATTTAAAACTTCATTTTTAATTTAAAAGGATCTAGGTGAAGATCCTTTTTGAT
AATCTCATGACCAAAATCCCTTAACGTGAGTTTTCGTTCCACTGAGCGTCAGACCCCGTAGAAAAGATCA
AAGGATCTTCTTGAGATCCTTTTTTTCTGCGCGTAATCTGCTGCTTGCAAACAAAAAAACCACCGCTACC
AGCGGTGGTTTGTTTGCCGGATCAAGAGCTACCAACTCTTTTTCCGAAGGTAACTGGCTTCAGCAGAGCG
CAGATACCAAATACTGTTCTTCTAGTGTAGCCGTAGTTAGGCCACCACTTCAAGAACTCTGTAGCACCGC
CTACATACCTCGCTCTGCTAATCCTGTTACCAGTGGCTGCTGCCAGTGGCGATAAGTCGTGTCTTACCGG
GTTGGACTCAAGACGATAGTTACCGGATAAGGCGCAGCGGTCGGGCTGAACGGGGGGTTCGTGCACACAG
CCCAGCTTGGAGCGAACGACCTACACCGAACTGAGATACCTACAGCGTGAGCTATGAGAAAGCGCCACGC
TTCCCGAAGGGAGAAAGGCGGACAGGTATCCGGTAAGCGGCAGGGTCGGAACAGGAGAGCGCACGAGGGA
GCTTCCAGGGGGAAACGCCTGGTATCTTTATAGTCCTGTCGGGTTTCGCCACCTCTGACTTGAGCGTCGA
TTTTTGTGATGCTCGTCAGGGGGGCGGAGCCTATGGAAAAACGCCAGCAACGCGGCCTTTTTACGGTTCC
TGGCCTTTTGCTGGCCTTTTGCTCACATGTTCTTTCCTGCGTTATCCCCTGATTCTGTGGATAACCGTAT
TACCGCCTTTGAGTGAGCTGATACCGCTCGCCGCAGCCGAACGACCGAGCGCAGCGAGTCAGTGAGCGAG
GA
