>Addgene plasmid #40591 | hGFAP-Cre | addgene partial sequence | sequence record 53636 | GFAPpro-F 5'-ACTCCTTCATAAAGCCCTCG-3'
TGGAGAGGAGACGCATCACCTCCGCTGCTCGCGGGGATTCGACCATGCCCAAGAAGAAGAGGAAGGTGTC
CAATTTACTGACCGTACACCAAAATTTGCCTGCATTACCGGTCGATGCAACGAGTGATGAGGTTCGCAAG
AACCTGATGGACATGTTCAGGGATCGCCAGGCGTTTTCTGAGCATACCTGGAAAATGCTTCTGTCCGTTT
GCCGGTCGTGGGCGGCATGGTGCAAGTTGAATAACCGGAAATGGTTTCCCGCAGAACCTGAAGATGTTCG
CGATTATCTTCTATATCTTCAGGCGCGCGGTCTGGCAGTAAAAACTATCCAGCAACATTTGGGCCAGCTA
AACATGCTTCATCGTCGGTCCGGGCTGCCACGACCAAGTGACAGCAATGCTGTTTCACTGGTTATGCGGC
GGATCCGAAAAGAAAACGTTGATGCCGGTGAACGTGCAAAACAGGCTCTAGCGTTCGAACGCACTGATTT
CGACCAGGTTCGTTCACTCATGGAAAATAGCGATCGCTGCCAGGATATACGTAATCTGGCATTTCTGGGG
ATTGCTTATAACACCCTGTTACGTATAGCCGAAATTGCCAGGATCAGGGTTAAAGATATCTCACGTACTG
ACGGTGGGAGAATGTTAATCCATATTGGCAGAACGAAAACGCTGGTTAGCACCGCAGGTGTAGAGAAGGC
ACTTAGCCTGGGGGTAACTAAACTGGTCGAGCGATGGATTTCCGTCTCTGGTGTAGCTGATGATCCGAAT
AACTACCTGTTTTGCCGGGTCAGAAA
